LOCUS       pFastBac1-Nucleocapsid 6067 bp ds-DNA circular 01-FEB-2021
DEFINITION  .
FEATURES             Location/Qualifiers
     origin          19..325
                     /label="f1_origin"
                     /ApEinfo_revcolor=#ff9ccd
                     /ApEinfo_fwdcolor=#ff9ccd
     promoter        519..547
                     /label="AmpR_promoter"
                     /ApEinfo_revcolor=#84b0dc
                     /ApEinfo_fwdcolor=#84b0dc
     gene            589..1449
                     /label="Ampicillin"
                     /ApEinfo_revcolor=#ffef86
                     /ApEinfo_fwdcolor=#ffef86
     origin          1604..2223
                     /label="pBR322_origin"
                     /ApEinfo_revcolor=#85dae9
                     /ApEinfo_fwdcolor=#85dae9
     gene            complement(2802..3335)
                     /label="gent"
                     /ApEinfo_revcolor=#ffef86
                     /ApEinfo_fwdcolor=#ffef86
     promoter        3906..3994
                     /label="PH_promoter"
                     /ApEinfo_revcolor=#75c6a9
                     /ApEinfo_fwdcolor=#75c6a9
     primer          3920..3937
                     /label="polyhedrin_fwd_primer"
                     /ApEinfo_revcolor=#f58a5e
                     /ApEinfo_fwdcolor=#f58a5e
     misc_feature    complement(4026..4067)
                     /label="pFastBac.H6.Rev."
                     /ApEinfo_revcolor=#c6c9d1
                     /ApEinfo_fwdcolor=#c6c9d1
     misc_feature    4042..4083
                     /label="Expression\Tag"
                     /ApEinfo_revcolor=#ff9ccd
                     /ApEinfo_fwdcolor=#ff9ccd
     CDS             4042..4083
                     /label="Translation 4042-4083"
     CDS             4042..4083
                     /label="Translation 4042-4083"
     CDS             4042..5346
                     /label="Translation 4042-5346"
     misc_feature    4045..4062
                     /label="His6"
                     /ApEinfo_revcolor=#ff9ccd
                     /ApEinfo_fwdcolor=#ff9ccd
     misc_feature    4053..4108
                     /label="Nucleo.pFastBac.For."
                     /ApEinfo_revcolor=#ff9ccd
                     /ApEinfo_fwdcolor=#ff9ccd
     misc_feature    4063..4083
                     /label="TEV\site"
                     /ApEinfo_revcolor=#ff9ccd
                     /ApEinfo_fwdcolor=#ff9ccd
     misc_feature    4084..5340
                     /label="Nucleoprotein"
                     /ApEinfo_revcolor=#b4abac
                     /ApEinfo_fwdcolor=#b4abac
     CDS             4084..5340
                     /label="Translation 4084-5340"
     misc_feature    complement(5321..5360)
                     /label="Nucleo.pFastBac.Rev."
                     /ApEinfo_revcolor=#9eafd2
                     /ApEinfo_fwdcolor=#9eafd2
     CDS             5341..5346
                     /label="Translation 5341-5346"
     terminator      5560..5691
                     /label="SV40_PA_terminator"
                     /ApEinfo_revcolor=#ffef86
                     /ApEinfo_fwdcolor=#ffef86
     primer          5648..5667
                     /label="EBV_rev_primer"
                     /ApEinfo_revcolor=#d6b295
                     /ApEinfo_fwdcolor=#d6b295
ORIGIN
        1 GNNNNNNNNN NNNNNNNNNN NNNNNNNNNN NNNNNNNNNN NNNNNNNNNN NNNNNNNNNN
       61 NNNNNNNNNN NNNNNNNNNN NNNNNNNNNN NNNNNNNNNN NNNNNNNNNN NNNNNNNNNN
      121 NNNNNCNNNN NNNNNNNNNN NNNNNNNNNN NNNNNNNNNN NNNNNNNNNN NNNNNNNNNN
      181 NNNNNNNNNN NNNNNNNNNN NNNNNNNNNN NNNNNNNANN NNNNNNNNNN NNNNNNNNNN
      241 NNNNNNNNNN NNNNNNNNNN NNNNNNNCCT TTGACGTTGG AGTCCACGTT CTTTNNNNNN
      301 NNNNNNNNNN NNNNNNNNNN NNNNNNNNNN NACCCTATCT CGGTCTATTC TTTTGATTTA
      361 TAAGGGATTT TGCCGATTTC GGCCTATTGG TTAAAAAATG AGCTGATTTA ACAAAAATTT
      421 AACGCGAATT TTAACAAAAT ATTAACGTTT ACAATTTCAG GTGGCACTTT TCGGGGAAAT
      481 GTGCGCGGAA CCCCTATTTG TTTATTTTTC TAAATACATT CAAATATGTA TCCGCTCATG
      541 AGACAATAAC CCTGATAAAT GCTTCAATAA TATTGAAAAA GGAAGAGTAT GAGTATTCAA
      601 CATTTCCGTG TCGCCCTTAT TCCCTTTTTT GCGGCATTTT GCCTTCCTGT TTTTGCTCAC
      661 CCAGAAACGC TGGTGAAAGT AAAAGATGCT GAAGATCAGT TGGGTGCACG AGTGGGTTAC
      721 ATCGAACTGG ATCTCAACAG CGGTAAGATC CTTGAGAGTT TTCGCCCCGA AGAACGTTTT
      781 CCAATGATGA GCACTTTTAA AGTTCTGCTA TGTGGCGCGG TATTATCCCG TATTGACGCC
      841 GGGCAAGAGC AACTCGGTCG CCGCATACAC TATTCTCAGA ATGACTTGGT TGAGTACTCA
      901 CCAGTCACAG AAAAGCATCT TACGGATGGC ATGACAGTAA GAGAATTATG CAGTGCTGCC
      961 ATAACCATGA GTGATAACAC TGCGGCCAAC TTACTTCTGA CAACGATCGG AGGACCGAAG
     1021 GAGCTAACCG CTTTTTTGCA CAACATGGGG GATCATGTAA CTCGCCTTGA TCGTTGGGAA
     1081 CCGGAGCTGA ATGAAGCCAT ACCAAACGAC GAGCGTGACA CCACGATGCC TGTAGCAATG
     1141 GCAACAACGT TGCGCAAACT ATTAACTGGC GAACTACTTA CTCTAGCTTC CCGGCAACAA
     1201 TTAATAGACT GGATGGAGGC GGATAAAGTT GCAGGACCAC TTCTGCGCTC GGCCCTTCCG
     1261 GCTGGCTGGT TTATTGCTGA TAAATCTGGA GCCGGTGAGC GTGGGTCTCG CGGTATCATT
     1321 GCAGCACTGG GGCCAGATGG TAAGCCCTCC CGTATCGTAG TTATCTACAC GACGGGGAGT
     1381 CAGGCAACTA TGGATGAACG AAATAGACAG ATCGCTGAGA TAGGTGCCTC ACTGATTAAG
     1441 CATTGGTAAC TGTCAGACCA AGTTTACTCA TATATACTTT AGATTGATTT AAAACTTCAT
     1501 TTTTAATTTA AAAGGATCTA GGTGAAGATC CTTTTTGATA ATCTCATGAC CAAAATCCCT
     1561 TAACGTGAGT TTTCGTTCCA CTGAGCGTCA GACCCCGTAG AAAAGATCAA AGGATCTTCT
     1621 TGAGATCCTT TTTTTCTGCG CGTAATCTGC TGCTTGCAAA CAAAAAAACC ACCGCTACCA
     1681 GCGGTGGTTT GTTTGCCGGA TCAAGAGCTA CCAACTCTTT TTCCGAAGGT AACTGGCTTC
     1741 AGCAGAGCGC AGATACCAAA TACTGTCCTT CTAGTGTAGC CGTAGTTAGG CCACCACTTC
     1801 AAGAACTCTG TAGCACCGCC TACATACCTC GCTCTGCTAA TCCTGTTACC AGTGGCTGCT
     1861 GCCAGTGGCG ATAAGTCGTG TCTTACCGGG TTGGACTCAA GACGATAGTT ACCGGATAAG
     1921 GCGCAGCGGT CGGGCTGAAC GGGGGGTTCG TGCACACAGC CCAGCTTGGA GCGAACGACC
     1981 TACACCGAAC TGAGATACCT ACAGCGTGAG CATTGAGAAA GCGCCACGCT TCCCGAAGGG
     2041 AGAAAGGCGG ACAGGTATCC GGTAAGCGGC AGGGTCGGAA CAGGAGAGCG CACGAGGGAG
     2101 CTTCCAGGGG GAAACGCCTG GTATCTTTAT AGTCCTGTCG GGTTTCGCCA CCTCTGACTT
     2161 GAGCGTCGAT TTTTGTGATG CTCGTCAGGG GGGCGGAGCC TATGGAAAAA CGCCAGCAAC
     2221 GCGGCCTTTT TACGGTTCCT GGCCTTTTGC TGGCCTTTTG CTCACATGTT CTTTCCTGCG
     2281 TTATCCCCTG ATTCTGTGGA TAACCGTATT ACCGCCTTTG AGTGAGCTGA TACCGCTCGC
     2341 CGCAGCCGAA CGACCGAGCG CAGCGAGTCA GTGAGCGAGG AAGCGGAAGA GCGCCTGATG
     2401 CGGTATTTTC TCCTTACGCA TCTGTGCGGT ATTTCACACC GCAGACCAGC CGCGTAACCT
     2461 GGCAAAATCG GTTACGGTTG AGTAATAAAT GGATGCCCTG CGTAAGCGGG TGTGGGCGGA
     2521 CAATAAAGTC TTAAACTGAA CAAAATAGAT CTAAACTATG ACAATAAAGT CTTAAACTAG
     2581 ACAGAATAGT TGTAAACTGA AATCAGTCCA GTTATGCTGT GAAAAAGCAT ACTGGACTTT
     2641 TGTTATGGCT AAAGCAAACT CTTCATTTTC TGAAGTGCAA ATTGCCCGTC GTATTAAAGA
     2701 GGGGCGTGGC CAAGGGCATG GTAAAGACTA TATTCGCGGC GTTGTGACAA TTTACCGAAC
     2761 AACTCCGCGG CCGGGAAGCC GATCTCGGCT TGAACGAATT GTTAGGTGGC GGTACTTGGG
     2821 TCGATATCAA AGTGCATCAC TTCTTCCCGT ATGCCCAACT TTGTATAGAG AGCCACTGCG
     2881 GGATCGTCAC CGTAATCTGC TTGCACGTAG ATCACATAAG CACCAAGCGC GTTGGCCTCA
     2941 TGCTTGAGGA GATTGATGAG CGCGGTGGCA ATGCCCTGCC TCCGGTGCTC GCCGGAGACT
     3001 GCGAGATCAT AGATATAGAT CTCACTACGC GGCTGCTCAA ACCTGGGCAG AACGTAAGCC
     3061 GCGAGAGCGC CAACAACCGC TTCTTGGTCG AAGGCAGCAA GCGCGATGAA TGTCTTACTA
     3121 CGGAGCAAGT TCCCGAGGTA ATCGGAGTCC GGCTGATGTT GGGAGTAGGT GGCTACGTCT
     3181 CCGAACTCAC GACCGAAAAG ATCAAGAGCA GCCCGCATGG ATTTGACTTG GTCAGGGCCG
     3241 AGCCTACATG TGCGAATGAT GCCCATACTT GAGCCACCTA ACTTTGTTTT AGGGCGACTG
     3301 CCCTGCTGCG TAACATCGTT GCTGCTGCGT AACATCGTTG CTGCTCCATA ACATCAAACA
     3361 TCGACCCACG GCGTAACGCG CTTGCTGCTT GGATGCCCGA GGCATAGACT GTACAAAAAA
     3421 ACAGTCATAA CAAGCCATGA AAACCGCCAC TGCGCCGTTA CCACCGCTGC GTTCGGTCAA
     3481 GGTTCTGGAC CAGTTGCGTG AGCGCATACG CTACTTGCAT TACAGTTTAC GAACCGAACA
     3541 GGCTTATGTC AACTGGGTTC GTGCCTTCAT CCGTTTCCAC GGTGTGCGTC ACCCGGCAAC
     3601 CTTGGGCAGC AGCGAAGTCG AGGCATTTCT GTCCTGGCTG GCGAACGAGC GCAAGGTTTC
     3661 GGTCTCCACG CATCGTCAGG CATTGGCGGC CTTGCTGTTC TTCTACGGCA AGGTGCTGTG
     3721 CACGGATCTG CCCTGGCTTC AGGAGATCGG AAGACCTCGG CCGTCGCGGC GCTTGCCGGT
     3781 GGTGCTGACC CCGGATGAAG TGGTTCGCAT CCTCGGTTTT CTGGAAGGCG AGCATCGTTT
     3841 GTTCGCCCAG GACTCTAGCT ATAGTTCTAG TGGTTGGCTA CGTATACTCC GGAATATTAA
     3901 TAGATCATGG AGATAATTAA AATGATAACC ATCTCGCAAA TAAATAAGTA TTTTACTGTT
     3961 TTCGTAACAG TTTTGTAATA AAAAAACCTA TAAATATTCC GGATTATTCA TACCGTCCCA
     4021 CCATCGGGCG CGGATCCCAC Catgcatcat catcatcatc acgaaaacct gtacttccag
     4081 ggcatgtctg ataatggccc acagaaccaa cgtaacgcac ctagaatcac cttcggtggt
     4141 ccatccgaca gcactggttc aaatcaaaac ggagagagat cgggtgcccg gagtaagcaa
     4201 aggcgccccc aaggtctacc gaataacaca gcttcttggt ttactgctct tacgcaacac
     4261 ggtaaagaag acttgaagtt cccaagaggt caaggggttc caattaacac caactcctct
     4321 ccagatgatc aaataggtta ctatagaaga gctactagac gtattagggg tggggacggc
     4381 aaaatgaagg atttatctcc tagatggtac ttttattact tgggtaccgg tccagaagct
     4441 ggattgcctt acggtgccaa taaggacggt atcatttggg tagcaactga aggtgcttta
     4501 aataccccaa aggaccatat cggtactaga aaccctgcta ataacgctgc cattgtcttg
     4561 caattaccac aggggacaac gttgccaaag ggtttctacg ccgaaggatc cagaggtggc
     4621 tcgcaagctt ctagtagatc atcctctcgc agcagaaact catctcgtaa ctccacacca
     4681 ggtagttcga gaggtacctc tccagcgaga atggctggta acggtggtga tgcagctctg
     4741 gcgttgctgc tactcgacag attgaatcaa ttggaatcca aaatgtctgg taagggtcaa
     4801 caacaacagg gtcagactgt gactaagaag tctgctgctg aagcttccaa aaagccccgt
     4861 caaaagagaa ccgccaccaa ggcctataat gtcactcaag ctttcggaag aagaggtcca
     4921 gagcaaacgc aaggtaactt tggagatcaa gaattgatcc ggcagggtac cgattataaa
     4981 cactggcccc aaattgctca attcgcgcca agcgcctcag cttttttcgg catgtcaaga
     5041 ataggtatgg aagttactcc atctgggact tggttaactt acactggtgc aatcaagttg
     5101 gacgataaag acccaaattt taaagaccaa gttattctac tcaacaagca tatagatgct
     5161 tacaaaacct tcccgcctac agaacccaag aaagataaaa agaagaaggc tgacgagaca
     5221 caagcattgc ctcagcgtca aaagaaacaa caaactgtca ccttgttacc agcagctgat
     5281 cttgatgatt tctctaagca attgcaacaa tccatgtcgt ccgccgactc tactcaagcg
     5341 TAATGAATTC AAAGGCCTAC GTCGACGAGC TCACTAGTCG CGGCCGCTTT CGAATCTAGA
     5401 GCCTGCAGTC TCGAGGCATG CGGTACCAAG CTTGTCGAGA AGTACTAGAG GATCATAATC
     5461 AGCCATACCA CATTTGTAGA GGTTTTACTT GCTTTAAAAA ACCTCCCACA CCTCCCCCTG
     5521 AACCTGAAAC ATAAAATGAA TGCAATTGTT GTTGTTAACT TGTTTATTGC AGCTTATAAT
     5581 GGTTACAAAT AAAGCAATAG CATCACAAAT TTCACAAATA AAGCATTTTT TTCACTGCAT
     5641 TCTAGTTGTG GTTTGTCCAA ACTCATCAAT GTATCTTATC ATGTCTGGAT CTGATCACTG
     5701 CTTGAGCCTA GGAGATCCGA ACCAGATAAG TGAAATCTAG TTCCAAACTA TTTTGTCATT
     5761 TTTAATTTTC GTATTAGCTT ACGACGCTAC ACCCAGTTCC CATCTATTTT GTCACTCTTC
     5821 CCTAAATAAT CCTTAAAAAC TCCATTTCCA CCCCTCCCAG TTCCCAACTA TTTTGTCCGC
     5881 CCACAGCGGG GCATTTTTCT TCCTGTTATG TTTTTAATCA AACATCCTGC CAACTCCATG
     5941 TGACAAACCG TCATCTTCGG CTACTTTTTC TCTGTCACAG AATGAAAATT TTTCTGTCAT
     6001 CTCTTCGTTA TTAATGTTTG TAATTGACTG AATATCAACG CTTATTTGCA GCCTGAATGG
     6061 CGAATGG
//
