>Addgene plasmid #179696 | pFastBac1-Nucleocapsid | addgene full sequence | sequence record 352199 | Addgene NGS Result
G
[124 nt withheld, positions 2-125]
C
[91 nt withheld, positions 127-217]
A
[49 nt withheld, positions 219-267]
CCTTTGACGTTGGAGTCCACGTTCTT
[37 nt withheld, positions 294-330]
ACCCTATCTCGGTCTATTCTTTTGATTTATAAGGGATTTTGCCGATTTCGGCCTATTGGTTAAAAAATGA
GCTGATTTAACAAAAATTTAACGCGAATTTTAACAAAATATTAACGCTTACAATTTAGGTGGCACTTTTC
GGGGAAATGTGCGCGGAACCCCTATTTGTTTATTTTTCTAAATACATTCAAATATGTATCCGCTCATGAG
ACAATAACCCTGATAAATGCTTCAATAATATTGAAAAAGGAAGAGTATGAGTATTCAACATTTCCGTGTC
GCCCTTATTCCCTTTTTTGCGGCATTTTGCCTTCCTGTTTTTGCTCACCCAGAAACGCTGGTGAAAGTAA
AAGATGCTGAAGATCAGTTGGGTGCACGAGTGGGTTACATCGAACTGGATCTCAACAGCGGTAAGATCCT
TGAGAGTTTTCGCCCCGAAGAACGTTTTCCAATGATGAGCACTTTTAAAGTTCTGCTATGTGGCGCGGTA
TTATCCCGTATTGACGCCGGGCAAGAGCAACTCGGTCGCCGCATACACTATTCTCAGAATGACTTGGTTG
AGTACTCACCAGTCACAGAAAAGCATCTTACGGATGGCATGACAGTAAGAGAATTATGCAGTGCTGCCAT
AACCATGAGTGATAACACTGCGGCCAACTTACTTCTGACAACGATCGGAGGACCGAAGGAGCTAACCGCT
TTTTTGCACAACATGGGGGATCATGTAACTCGCCTTGATCGTTGGGAACCGGAGCTGAATGAAGCCATAC
CAAACGACGAGCGTGACACCACGATGCCTGTAGCAATGGCAACAACGTTGCGCAAACTATTAACTGGCGA
ACTACTTACTCTAGCTTCCCGGCAACAATTAATAGACTGGATGGAGGCGGATAAAGTTGCAGGACCACTT
CTGCGCTCGGCCCTTCCGGCTGGCTGGTTTATTGCTGATAAATCTGGAGCCGGTGAGCGTGGGTCTCGCG
GTATCATTGCAGCACTGGGGCCAGATGGTAAGCCCTCCCGTATCGTAGTTATCTACACGACGGGGAGTCA
GGCAACTATGGATGAACGAAATAGACAGATCGCTGAGATAGGTGCCTCACTGATTAAGCATTGGTAACTG
TCAGACCAAGTTTACTCATATATACTTTAGATTGATTTAAAACTTCATTTTTAATTTAAAAGGATCTAGG
TGAAGATCCTTTTTGATAATCTCATGACCAAAATCCCTTAACGTGAGTTTTCGTTCCACTGAGCGTCAGA
CCCCGTAGAAAAGATCAAAGGATCTTCTTGAGATCCTTTTTTTCTGCGCGTAATCTGCTGCTTGCAAACA
AAAAAACCACCGCTACCAGCGGTGGTTTGTTTGCCGGATCAAGAGCTACCAACTCTTTTTCCGAAGGTAA
CTGGCTTCAGCAGAGCGCAGATACCAAATACTGTTCTTCTAGTGTAGCCGTAGTTAGGCCACCACTTCAA
GAACTCTGTAGCACCGCCTACATACCTCGCTCTGCTAATCCTGTTACCAGTGGCTGCTGCCAGTGGCGAT
AAGTCGTGTCTTACCGGGTTGGACTCAAGACGATAGTTACCGGATAAGGCGCAGCGGTCGGGCTGAACGG
GGGGTTCGTGCACACAGCCCAGCTTGGAGCGAACGACCTACACCGAACTGAGATACCTACAGCGTGAGCT
ATGAGAAAGCGCCACGCTTCCCGAAGGGAGAAAGGCGGACAGGTATCCGGTAAGCGGCAGGGTCGGAACA
GGAGAGCGCACGAGGGAGCTTCCAGGGGGAAACGCCTGGTATCTTTATAGTCCTGTCGGGTTTCGCCACC
TCTGACTTGAGCGTCGATTTTTGTGATGCTCGTCAGGGGGGCGGAGCCTATGGAAAAACGCCAGCAACGC
GGCCTTTTTACGGTTCCTGGCCTTTTGCTGGCCTTTTGCTCACATGTTCTTTCCTGCGTTATCCCCTGAT
TCTGTGGATAACCGTATTACCGCCTTTGAGTGAGCTGATACCGCTCGCCGCAGCCGAACGACCGAGCGCA
GCGAGTCAGTGAGCGAGGAAGCGGAAGAGCGCCTGATGCGGTATTTTCTCCTTACGCATCTGTGCGGTAT
TTCACACCGCATAGACCAGCCGCGTAACCTGGCAAAATCGGTTACGGTTGAGTAATAAATGGATGCCCTG
CGTAAGCGGGTGTGGGCGGACAATAAAGTCTTAAACTGAACAAAATAGATCTAAACTATGACAATAAAGT
CTTAAACTAGACAGAATAGTTGTAAACTGAAATCAGTCCAGTTATGCTGTGAAAAAGCATACTGGACTTT
TGTTATGGCTAAAGCAAACTCTTCATTTTCTGAAGTGCAAATTGCCCGTCGTATTAAAGAGGGGCGTGGC
CAAGGGCATGGTAAAGACTATATTCGCGGCGTTGTGACAATTTACCGAACAACTCCGCGGCCGGGAAGCC
GATCTCGGCTTGAACGAATTGTTAGGTGGCGGTACTTGGGTCGATATCAAAGTGCATCACTTCTTCCCGT
ATGCCCAACTTTGTATAGAGAGCCACTGCGGGATCGTCACCGTAATCTGCTTGCACGTAGATCACATAAG
CACCAAGCGCGTTGGCCTCATGCTTGAGGAGATTGATGAGCGCGGTGGCAATGCCCTGCCTCCGGTGCTC
GCCGGAGACTGCGAGATCATAGATATAGATCTCACTACGCGGCTGCTCAAACTTGGGCAGAACGTAAGCC
GCGAGAGCGCCAACAACCGCTTCTTGGTCGAAGGCAGCAAGCGCGATGAATGTCTTACTACGGAGCAAGT
TCCCGAGGTAATCGGAGTCCGGCTGATGTTGGGAGTAGGTGGCTACGTCTCCGAACTCACGACCGAAAAG
ATCAAGAGCAGCCCGCATGGATTTGACTTGGTCAGGGCCGAGCCTACATGTGCGAATGATGCCCATACTT
GAGCCACCTAACTTTGTTTTAGGGCGACTGCCCTGCTGCGTAACATCGTTGCTGCTGCGTAACATCGTTG
CTGCTCCATAACATCAAACATCGACCCACGGCGTAACGCGCTTGCTGCTTGGATGCCCGAGGCATAGACT
GTACAAAAAAACAGTCATAACAAGCCATGAAAACCGCCACTGCGCCGTTACCACCGCTGCGTTCGGTCAA
GGTTCTGGACCAGTTGCGTGAGCGCATACGCTACTTGCATTACAGTTTACGAACCGAACAGGCTTATGTC
AACTGGGTTCGTGCCTTCATCCGTTTCCACGGTGTGCGTCACCCGGCAACCTTGGGCAGCAGCGAAGTCG
AGGCATTTCTGTCCTGGCTGGCGAACGAGCGCAAGGTTTCGGTCTCCACGCATCGTCAGGCATTGGCGGC
CTTGCTGTTCTTCTACGGCAAGGTGCTGTGCACGGATCTGCCCTGGCTTCAGGAGATCGGAAGACCTCGG
CCGTCGCGGCGCTTGCCGGTGGTGCTGACCCCGGATGAAGTGGTTCGCATCCTCGGTTTTCTGGAAGGCG
AGCATCGTTTGTTCGCCCAGGACTCTAGCTATAGTTCTAGTGGTTGGCTACGTATACTCCGGAATATTAA
TAGATCATGGAGATAATTAAAATGATAACCATCTCGCAAATAAATAAGTATTTTACTGTTTTCGTAACAG
TTTTGTAATAAAAAAACCTATAAATATTCCGGATTATTCATACCGTCCCACCATCGGGCGCGGATCCCAC
CATGCATCATCATCATCATCACGAAAACCTGTACTTCCAGGGCATGTCTGATAATGGCCCACAGAACCAA
CGTAACGCACCTAGAATCACCTTCGGTGGTCCATCCGACAGCACTGGTTCAAATCAAAACGGAGAGAGAT
CGGGTGCCCGGAGTAAGCAAAGGCGCCCCCAAGGTCTACCGAATAACACAGCTTCTTGGTTTACTGCTCT
TACGCAACACGGTAAAGAAGACTTGAAGTTCCCAAGAGGTCAAGGGGTTCCAATTAACACCAACTCCTCT
CCAGATGATCAAATAGGTTACTATAGAAGAGCTACTAGACGTATTAGGGGTGGGGACGGCAAAATGAAGG
ATTTATCTCCTAGATGGTACTTTTATTACTTGGGTACCGGTCCAGAAGCTGGATTGCCTTACGGTGCCAA
TAAGGACGGTATCATTTGGGTAGCAACTGAAGGTGCTTTAAATACCCCAAAGGACCATATCGGTACTAGA
AACCCTGCTAATAACGCTGCCATTGTCTTGCAATTACCACAGGGGACAACGTTGCCAAAGGGTTTCTACG
CCGAAGGATCCAGAGGTGGCTCGCAAGCTTCTAGTAGATCATCCTCTCGCAGCAGAAACTCATCTCGTAA
CTCCACACCAGGTAGTTCGAGAGGTACCTCTCCAGCGAGAATGGCTGGTAACGGTGGTGATGCAGCTCTG
GCGTTGCTGCTACTCGACAGATTGAATCAATTGGAATCCAAAATGTCTGGTAAGGGTCAACAACAACAGG
GTCAGACTGTGACTAAGAAGTCTGCTGCTGAAGCTTCCAAAAAGCCCCGTCAAAAGAGAACCGCCACCAA
GGCCTATAATGTCACTCAAGCTTTCGGAAGAAGAGGTCCAGAGCAAACGCAAGGTAACTTTGGAGATCAA
GAATTGATCCGGCAGGGTACCGATTATAAACACTGGCCCCAAATTGCTCAATTCGCGCCAAGCGCCTCAG
CTTTTTTCGGCATGTCAAGAATAGGTATGGAAGTTACTCCATCTGGGACTTGGTTAACTTACACTGGTGC
AATCAAGTTGGACGATAAAGACCCAAATTTTAAAGACCAAGTTATTCTACTCAACAAGCATATAGATGCT
TACAAAACCTTCCCGCCTACAGAACCCAAGAAAGATAAAAAGAAGAAGGCTGACGAGACACAAGCATTGC
CTCAGCGTCAAAAGAAACAACAAACTGTCACCTTGTTACCAGCAGCTGATCTTGATGATTTCTCTAAGCA
ATTGCAACAATCCATGTCGTCCGCCGACTCTACTCAAGCGTAATGAATTCAAAGGCCTACGTCGACGAGC
TCACTAGTCGCGGCCGCTTTCGAATCTAGAGCCTGCAGTCTCGAGGCATGCGGTACCAAGCTTGTCGAGA
AGTACTAGAGGATCATAATCAGCCATACCACATTTGTAGAGGTTTTACTTGCTTTAAAAAACCTCCCACA
CCTCCCCCTGAACCTGAAACATAAAATGAATGCAATTGTTGTTGTTAACTTGTTTATTGCAGCTTATAAT
GGTTACAAATAAAGCAATAGCATCACAAATTTCACAAATAAAGCATTTTTTTCACTGCATTCTAGTTGTG
GTTTGTCCAAACTCATCAATGTATCTTATCATGTCTGGATCTGATCACTGCTTGAGCCTAGGAGATCCGA
ACCAGATAAGTGAAATCTAGTTCCAAACTATTTTGTCATTTTTAATTTTCGTATTAGCTTACGACGCTAC
ACCCAGTTCCCATCTATTTTGTCACTCTTCCCTAAATAATCCTTAAAAACTCCATTTCCACCCCTCCCAG
TTCCCAACTATTTTGTCCGCCCACAGCGGGGCATTTTTCTTCCTGTTATGTTTTTAATCAAACATCCTGC
CAACTCCATGTGACAAACCGTCATCTTCGGCTACTTTTTCTCTGTCACAGAATGAAAATTTTTCTGTCAT
CTCTTCGTTATTAATGTTTGTAATTGACTGAATATCAACGCTTATTTGCAGCCTGAATGGCGAATGG
Features (pLannotate 1.2.2; 17 found; start..end, strand, type, name):
      2..456     +  rep_origin     f1 ori (sequence partly withheld): f1 bacteriophage origin of replication; arrow indicates direction of (+) strand synthesis
    482..586     +  promoter       AmpR promoter: bla
    587..1447    +  CDS            AmpR: β-lactamase; bla; confers resistance to ampicillin, carbenicillin, and related antibiotics
   1618..2206    +  rep_origin     ori: high-copy-number ColE1/pMB1/pBR322/pUC origin of replication
   2392..2443    -  misc_feature   bom (fragment): basis of mobility region from pBR322
   2511..2735    -  mobile_element Tn7R: mini-Tn7 element (right end of the Tn7 transposon) Tn7
   2802..3335    -  CDS            GmR: gentamycin acetyltransferase; aacC1; confers resistance to gentamycin
   3524..3552    -  promoter       Pc promoter: intI1 (promoter lies within the coding sequence); class 1 integron promoter
   3530..3877    -  CDS            YPR2_ECOLX (fragment): Protein predicted: Swiss-Prot protein existence level 4. From Escherichia coli.
   3904..3995    +  promoter       polyhedrin promoter: polh from Autographa californica; promoter for the baculovirus polyhedrin gene
   4043..4061    +  CDS            capTEV™ (fragment): composite tag for in vivo biotinylation, TEV protease cleavage, and 6xHis tagging
   4063..4081    +  CDS            TEV site (fragment): tobacco etch virus (TEV) protease recognition and cleavage site
   4084..5340    +  CDS            N: NCAP_SARS2 - Experimental evidence at protein level: Swiss-Prot protein existence level 1. Packages the positive strand viral genome RNA into a helical ribonucleocapsid (RNP) and plays a fundamental role during virion assembly through its interactions with the viral genome and membrane protein M. Plays an important role in enhancing the efficiency of subgenomic viral RNA transcription as well as viral replication (By similarity). May modulate transforming growth factor-beta signaling by binding host smad3 (By similarity). From Severe acute respiratory syndrome coronavirus 2 (2019-nCoV) (SARS-C
   5451..5534    +  CDS            large T antigen (fragment): large T antigen from SV40 (simian virus 40)
   5557..5691    +  polyA_signal   SV40 poly(A) signal: SV40 polyadenylation signal
   5720..5885    -  mobile_element Tn7L: mini-Tn7 element (left end of the Tn7 transposon) Tn7
   6048..6064    +  CDS            lacZα (fragment): LacZα fragment of β-galactosidase; lacZ fragment
