[The description below was written by a language model from this plasmid's Addgene catalogue record, the feature table of its GenBank file and pLannotate feature annotations shown in this document.]
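Description:
pFastBac1-Nucleocapsid is a baculovirus donor (transfer) plasmid built on the Invitrogen pFastBac1 backbone for producing the SARS-CoV-2 nucleocapsid (N) protein in insect cells such as Sf9. The 6,067 bp circular plasmid is maintained in E. coli at high copy through a pBR322/pUC-type origin and selected with ampicillin via the β-lactamase gene; an f1 origin is also present.

The expression cassette lies between the Tn7R and Tn7L ends of a mini-Tn7 element, together with a gentamicin acetyltransferase marker driven by the Pc integron promoter. In the Bac-to-Bac system for which this backbone is designed, this arrangement allows site-specific transposition of the cassette and gentamicin marker into a baculovirus shuttle vector (bacmid) in E. coli, and the recombinant bacmid is then used to generate virus for infecting insect cells. Within the transposable segment, the strong, very late polyhedrin promoter from Autographa californica nucleopolyhedrovirus drives an open reading frame that begins with a His6 tag followed by a TEV protease recognition site and continues into the full N coding sequence, annotated as about 1.26 kb (the catalogue lists the insert as roughly 1.2 kb). An SV40 polyadenylation signal lies downstream. The insert was introduced by Gibson assembly.

The N-terminal His6 tag permits nickel-affinity purification, and TEV cleavage can remove the tag afterwards. The depositor reports high yields of purified protein from insect cell culture, so the construct suits preparing recombinant nucleoprotein in quantity, although the record does not specify downstream applications.
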