Addgene plasmid #179696: pFastBac1-Nucleocapsid
Purpose: Expresses H6 tagged SARS CoV-2 nucleocapsid in Sf9 cells
Depositing lab: Mark Arbing. Depositing organization: University of California, Los Angeles (UCLA).
Backbone
  Vector backbone: pFastBac1
  Backbone manufacturer: Invitrogen
  Backbone size w/o insert (bp): 4760
  Total vector size (bp): 6067
  Vector type: Insect Expression
Growth in bacteria
  Bacterial resistance: Ampicillin, 100 μg/mL
  Growth temperature: 37°C
  Growth strain: DH5alpha
  Copy number: High Copy
Gene/Insert
  Gene/Insert name: SARS-CoV-2 Nucleocapsid (N protein)
  Species: Severe acute respiratory syndrome coronavirus 2
  Insert size (bp): 1200
  GenBank ID: NC_045512.2
  Entrez Gene: N (a.k.a. GU280_gp10)
  Promoter: polyhedrin
  Tag / fusion protein: His6-TEV protease site (N terminal on insert)
  Cloning method: Gibson Cloning
  Sequencing primers: 5′ polyhedrin forward; 3′ polyhedrin reverse
Terms and licenses: Academic/Nonprofit Terms; Industry Terms: Not Available to Industry
Depositor comments: Expresses SARS CoV-2 Nucleoprotein (N gene; nucleocapsid) in insect cells with TEV-cleavable N-terminal His6 tag. Express 4-5 days at 27C. Yield from NiNTA column is approximately 100 mg/L of culture using ExpiSF expression system.
How to cite: pFastBac1-Nucleocapsid was a gift from Mark Arbing (Addgene plasmid # 179696 ; http://n2t.net/addgene:179696 ; RRID:Addgene_179696)
